>Addgene plasmid #68147 | BASIC_13_ATG-GFP-nostop | depositor full sequence | sequence record 119112 | BASIC_13_ATG-GFP-nostop sequence 3730 bps
TCTGGTGGGTCTCTGTCCATGCGTAAAGGCGAAGAACTGTTCACGGGCGTAGTTCCGATTCTGGTCGAGC
TGGACGGCGATGTGAACGGTCATAAGTTTAGCGTTCGCGGTGAAGGTGAGGGCGACGCGACCAACGGCAA
ACTGACCCTGAAGTTCATCTGCACCACCGGTAAACTGCCGGTGCCTTGGCCGACCTTGGTGACGACGTTG
ACGTATGGCGTGCAGTGTTTTGCGCGTTATCCGGACCACATGAAACAACACGATTTCTTCAAATCTGCGA
TGCCGGAGGGTTACGTCCAGGAGCGTACCATTTCCTTCAAGGATGATGGCACTTACAAAACTCGCGCAGA
GGTTAAGTTTGAAGGTGACACGCTGGTCAATCGTATCGAATTGAAGGGTATCGACTTTAAAGAGGATGGT
AACATTCTGGGCCATAAACTGGAGTATAACTTCAACAGCCATAATGTTTACATTACGGCAGACAAGCAAA
AGAACGGCATCAAGGCCAATTTCAAGATTCGCCACAATGTTGAGGACGGTAGCGTCCAACTGGCCGACCA
TTACCAGCAGAACACCCCAATTGGTGACGGTCCGGTTTTGCTGCCGGATAATCACTATCTGAGCACCCAA
AGCGTGCTGAGCAAAGATCCGAACGAAAAACGTGATCACATGGTCCTGCTGGAATTTGTGACCGCTGCGG
GCATCACCCACGGTATGGACGAGCTGTATAAGCGTCCGGGCTCGGGAGACCTATCGTATCTTTCTAGAAG
ATCTCCTACAATATTCTCAGCTGCCATGGAAAATCGATGTTCTTCTTTTATTCTCTCAAGATTTTCAGGC
TGTATATTAAAACTTATATTAAGAACTATGCTAACCACCTCATCAGGAACCGTTGTAGGTGGCGTGGGTT
TTCTTGGCAATCGACTCTCATGAAAACTACGAGCTAAATATTCAATATGTTCCTCTTGACCAACTTTATT
CTGCATTTTTTTTGAACGAGGTTTAGAGCAAGCTTCAGGAAACTGAGACAGGAATTTTATTAAAAATTTA
AATTTTGAAGAAAGTTCAGGGTTAATAGCATCCATTTTTTGCTTTGCAAGTTCCTCAGCATTCTTAACAA
AAGACGTCTCTTTTGACATGTTTAAAGTTTAAACCTCCTGTGTGAAATTATTATCCGCTCATAATTCCAC
ACATTATACGAGCCGGAAGCATAAAGTGTAAAGCCTGGGGTGCCTAATGAGTGAGCTAACTCACATTAAT
TGCGTTGCGCTCACTGCCAATTGCTTTCCAGTCGGGAAACCTGTCGTGCCAGCTGCATTAATGAATCGGC
CAACGCGCGGGGAGAGGCGGTTTGCGTATTGGGCGCTCTTCCGCTTCCTCGCTCACTGACTCGCTGCGCT
CGGTCGTTCGGCTGCGGCGAGCGGTATCAGCTCACTCAAAGGCGGTAATACGGTTATCCACAGAATCAGG
GGATAACGCAGGAAAGAACATGTGAGCAAAAGGCCAGCAAAAGGCCAGGAACCGTAAAAAGGCCGCGTTG
CTGGCGTTTTTCCATAGGCTCCGCCCCCCTGACGAGCATCACAAAAATCGACGCTCAAGTCAGAGGTGGC
GAAACCCGACAGGACTATAAAGATACCAGGCGTTTCCCCCTGGAAGCTCCCTCGTGCGCTCTCCTGTTCC
GACCCTGCCGCTTACCGGATACCTGTCCGCCTTTCTCCCTTCGGGAAGCGTGGCGCTTTCTCATAGCTCA
CGCTGTAGGTATCTCAGTTCGGTGTAGGTCGTTCGCTCCAAGCTGGGCTGTGTGCACGAACCCCCCGTTC
AGCCCGACCGCTGCGCCTTATCCGGTAACTATCGTCTTGAGTCCAACCCGGTAAGACACGACTTATCGCC
ACTGGCAGCAGCCACTGGTAACAGGATTAGCAGAGCGAGGTATGTAGGCGGTGCTACAGAGTTCTTGAAG
TGGTGGCCTAACTACGGCTACACTAGAAGGACAGTATTTGGTATCTGCGCTCTGCTGAAGCCAGTTACCT
TCGGAAAAAGAGTTGGTAGCTCTTGATCCGGCAAACAAACCACCGCTGGTAGCGGTGGTTTTTTTGTTTG
CAAGCAGCAGATTACGCGCAGAAAAAAAGGATCTCAAGAAGATCCTTTGATCTTTTCTACGGGGTCTGAC
GCTCAGTGGAACGAAAACTCACGTTAAGGGATTTTGGTCATGAGATTATCAAAAAGGATCTTCACCTAGA
TCCTTTTAAATTAAAAATGAAGTTTTAAATCAATCTAAAGTATATATGAGTAAACTTGGTCTGACAGTTA
CCAATGCTTAATCAGTGAGGCACCTATCTCAGCGATCTGTCTATTTCGTTCATCCATAGTTGCCTGACTC
CCCGTCGTGTAGATAACTACGATACGGGAGGGCTTACCATCTGGCCCCAGTGCTGCAATGATACCGCGAG
ACCCACGCTCACCGGCTCCAGATTTATCAGCAATAAACCAGCCAGCCGGAAGGGCCGAGCGCAGAAGTGG
TCCTGCAACTTTATCCGCCTCCATCCAGTCTATTAATTGTTGCCGGGAAGCTAGAGTAAGTAGTTCGCCA
GTTAATAGTTTGCGCAACGTTGTTGCCATTGCTACAGGCATCGTGGTGTCACGCTCGTCGTTTGGTATGG
CTTCATTCAGCTCCGGTTCCCAACGATCAAGGCGAGTTACATGATCCCCCATGTTGTGCAAAAAAGCGGT
TAGCTCCTTCGGTCCTCCGATCGTTGTCAGAAGTAAGTTGGCCGCAGTGTTATCACTCATGGTTATGGCA
GCACTGCATAATTCTCTTACTGTCATGCCATCCGTAAGATGCTTTTCTGTGACTGGTGAGTACTCAACCA
AGTCATTCTGAGAATAGTGTATGCGGCGACCGAGTTGCTCTTGCCCGGCGTCAATACGGGATAATACCGC
GCCACATAGCAGAACTTTAAAAGTGCTCATCATTGGAAAACGTTCTTCGGGGCGAAAACTCTCAAGGATC
TTACCGCTGTTGAGATCCAGTTCGATGTAACCCACTCGTGCACCCAACTGATCTTCAGCATCTTTTACTT
TCACCAGCGTTTCTGGGTGAGCAAAAACAGGAAGGCAAAATGCCGCAAAAAAGGGAATAAGGGCGACACG
GAAATGTTGAATACTCATACTCTTCCTTTTTCAATATTATTGAAGCATTTATCAGGGTTATTGTCTCATG
AGCGGATACATATTTGAATGTATTTAGAAAAATAAACAAATAGGGGTTCCGCGCACATTTCCCCGAAAAG
TGCCACCTGACGTCTAAGAAACCATTATTATCATGACATTAACCTATAAAAATAGGCGTATCACGAGGCC
GCCCCTGCAGCCGAATTATATTATTTTTGCCAAATAATTTTTAACAAAAGCTCTGAAGTCTTCTTCATTT
AAATTCTTAGATGATACTTCATCTGGAAAATTGTCCCAATTAGTAGCATCACGCTGTGAGTAAGTTCTAA
ACCATTTTTTTATTGTTGTATTATCTCTAATCTTACTACTCGATGAGTTTTCGGTATTATCTCTATTTTT
AACTTGGAGCAGGTTCCATTCATTGTTTTTTTCATCATAGTGAATAAAATCAACTGCTTTAACACTTGTG
CCTGAACACCATATCCATCCGGCGTAATACGACTCACTATAGGGAGAGCGGCCGCCAGATCTTCCGGATG
GCTCGAGTTTTTCAGCAAGA
Features (pLannotate 1.2.2; 9 found; start..end, strand, type, name):
     19..732     +  CDS            Superfolder GFP: Superfolder GFP is a basic (constitutively fluorescent) green fluorescent protein published in 2005, derived from Aequorea victoria. It is reported to be a very rapidly-maturing weak dimer.
    756..1139    -  CDS            eco47IR (fragment): T2E7_ECOLX - Protein predicted: Swiss-Prot protein existence level 4. Recognizes the double-stranded sequence GGWCC and cleaves after G-1. From Escherichia coli.
   1192..1222    -  promoter       lac UV5 promoter: E. coli lac promoter with an "up" mutation
   1237..1258    -  protein_bind   CAP binding site: CAP binding activates transcription in the presence of cAMP. E. coli catabolite activator protein
   1283..1366    -  CDS            lacI (fragment): lac repressor; lacI; The lac repressor binds to the lac operator to inhibit transcription in E. coli. This inhibition can be relieved by adding lactose or isopropyl-β-D-thiogalactopyranoside (IPTG).
   1549..2137    -  rep_origin     ori: high-copy-number ColE1/pMB1/pBR322/pUC origin of replication
   2308..3168    -  CDS            AmpR: β-lactamase; bla; confers resistance to ampicillin, carbenicillin, and related antibiotics
   3169..3273    -  promoter       AmpR promoter: bla
   3665..3683    +  promoter       T7 promoter: promoter for bacteriophage T7 RNA polymerase
