[The description below was written by a language model from this plasmid's Addgene catalogue record and pLannotate feature annotations shown in this document.]
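Description:
BASIC_13_ATG-GFP-nostop is a 3,730 bp bacterial storage plasmid that holds a single reusable DNA part for the BASIC (Biopart Assembly Standard for Idempotent Cloning) assembly system. It is built on the pJET1.2 cloning backbone (about 3 kb) and is maintained in E. coli at high copy through a ColE1/pUC-type origin of replication. Selection is by ampicillin, with β-lactamase expressed from its native bla promoter.

The stored part is a GFP open reading frame that begins with its ATG and, as the name indicates, lacks a stop codon. The feature annotation identifies the coding sequence as superfolder GFP, a rapidly maturing, constitutively fluorescent Aequorea victoria derivative. Leaving out the stop codon lets the ORF serve as the upstream partner in translational fusions when it is joined to other parts. The annotation does not mark the flanking sequences used to release the part for assembly, so these cannot be described from the record.

The other annotated elements come from the pJET1.2 backbone. An eco47IR restriction endonuclease fragment lies next to the insert and is associated with a lac UV5 promoter, a CAP binding site and a short lacI remnant. This is what remains of the backbone's lethal-gene positive-selection cassette, which is disrupted by insertion of the cloned fragment. A T7 promoter sits upstream of the insert in the same orientation as GFP. The catalogue lists the vector type as bacterial expression, but the stated purpose is storage of the part. No dedicated promoter or ribosome binding site for GFP expression is annotated, which fits its role as a source of the ORF for assembling larger constructs.
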