Addgene plasmid #68147: BASIC_13_ATG-GFP-nostop
Purpose: storage vector for BASIC part: GFP(ORF) -nostop
Depositing lab: Geoffrey Baldwin. Depositing organization: Imperial College London. Publication: BASIC: A New Biopart Assembly Standard for Idempotent Cloning Provides Accurate, Single-Tier DNA Assembly for Synthetic Biology. Storch M, Casini A, Mackrow B, Fleming T, Trewhitt H, Ellis T, Baldwin GS. ACS Synth Biol. 2015 Apr 16. 10.1021/sb500356d PubMed 25746445.
Backbone
  Vector backbone: pjet 1.2
  Backbone size w/o insert (bp): 3015
  Total vector size (bp): 3730
  Vector type: Bacterial Expression
Growth in bacteria
  Bacterial resistance: Ampicillin, 100 μg/mL
  Growth temperature: 37°C
  Growth strain: DH5alpha
  Copy number: High Copy
Gene/Insert
  Gene/Insert name: ATG-GFP-nostop
  GenBank ID: KP223694
Terms and licenses: Academic/Nonprofit Terms; Industry Terms: Not Available to Industry
How to cite: BASIC_13_ATG-GFP-nostop was a gift from Geoffrey Baldwin (Addgene plasmid # 68147 ; http://n2t.net/addgene:68147 ; RRID:Addgene_68147)
