>Addgene plasmid #68147 | BASIC_13_ATG-GFP-nostop | addgene partial sequence | sequence record 122307 | T7 5'-TAATACGACTCACTATAGGG-3'
GCAAGATCTGGTGGGTCTCTGTCCATGCGTAAAGGCGAAGAACTGTTCACGGGCGTAGTTCCGATTCTGG
TCGAGCTGGACGGCGATGTGAACGGTCATAAGTTTAGCGTTCGCGGTGAAGGTGAGGGCGACGCGACCAA
CGGCAAACTGACCCTGAAGTTCATCTGCACCACCGGTAAACTGCCGGTGCCTTGGCCGACCTTGGTGACG
ACGTTGACGTATGGCGTGCAGTGTTTTGCGCGTTATCCGGACCACATGAAACAACACGATTTCTTCAAAT
CTGCGATGCCGGAGGGTTACGTCCAGGAGCGTACCATTTCCTTCAAGGATGATGGCACTTACAAAACTCG
CGCAGAGGTTAAGTTTGAAGGTGACACGCTGGTCAATCGTATCGAATTGAAGGGTATCGACTTTAAAGAG
GATGGTAACATTCTGGGCCATAAACTGGAGTATAACTTCAACAGCCATAATGTTTACATTACGGCAGACA
AGCAAAAGAACGGCATCAAGGCCAATTTCAAGATTCGCCACAATGTTGAGGACGGTAGCGTCCAACTGGC
CGACCATTACCAGCAGAACACCCCAATTGGTGACGGTCCGGTTTTGCTGCCGGATAATCACTATCTGAGC
ACCCAAAGCGTGCTGAGCAAAGATCCGAACGAAAAACGTGATCACATGGTCCTGCTGGAATTTGTGACCG
CTGCGGGCATCACCCACGGTATGGACGAGCTGTATAAGCGTCCGGGCTCGGGAGACCTATCGTATCTTTC
TAGAAGATCTCCTACAATATTCTCAGCTGCCATGGAAA
