>Addgene plasmid #68147 | BASIC_13_ATG-GFP-nostop | addgene partial sequence | sequence record 122409 | Lac-promoter 5'-CACTTTATGCTTCCGGCTCG-3'
AACTTTAAACATGTCAAAAGAGACGTCTTTTGTTAAGAATGCTGAGGAACTTGCAAAGCAAAAAATGGAT
GCTATTAACCCTGAACTTTCTTCAAAATTTAAATTTTTAATAAAATTCCTGTCTCAGTTTCCTGAAGCTT
GCTCTAAACCTCGTTCAAAAAAAATGCAGAATAAAGTTGGTCAAGAGGAACATATTGAATATTTAGCTCG
TAGTTTTCATGAGAGTCGATTGCCAAGAAAACCCACGCCACCTACAACGGTTCCTGATGAGGTGGTTAGC
ATAGTTCTTAATATAAGTTTTAATATACAGCCTGAAAATCTTGAGAGAATAAAAGAAGAACATCGATTTT
CCATGGCAGCTGAGAATATTGTAGGAGATCTTCTAGAAAGATACGATAGGTCTCCCGAGCCCGGACGCTT
ATACAGCTCGTCCATACCGTGGGTGATGCCCGCAGCGGTCACAAATTCCAGCAGGACCATGTGATCACGT
TTTTCGTTCGGATCTTTGCTCAGCACGCTTTGGGTGCTCAGATAGTGATTATCCGGCAGCAAAACCGGAC
CGTCACCAATTGGGGTGTTCTGCTGGTAATGGTCGGCCAGTTGGACGCTACCGTCCTCAACATTGTGGCG
AATCTTGAAATTGGCCTTGATGCCGTTCTTTTGCTTGTCTGCCGTAATGTAAACATTATGGCTGTTGAAG
TTATACTCCAGTTTATGGCCCAGAATGTTACCATCCTCTTTAAAGTCGATACC
